Addgene plasmid #213388: pcVpx.myc
Purpose: Generate lentiviral vector which increases gene delivery into primary human myeloid cells
Depositing lab: Nathaniel Landau. Depositing organization: NYU Grossman School of Medicine. Publication: Human immunodeficiency virus type 1 modified to package Simian immunodeficiency virus Vpx efficiently infects macrophages and dendritic cells. Sunseri N, O'Brien M, Bhardwaj N, Landau NR. J Virol. 2011 Jul;85(13):6263-74. doi: 10.1128/JVI.00346-11. Epub 2011 Apr 20. PubMed 21507971.
Backbone
  Vector backbone: pcDNA6
  Total vector size (bp): 5438
  Vector type: Mammalian Expression, Lentiviral
  Selectable markers: Blasticidin
Growth in bacteria
  Bacterial resistance: Ampicillin, 100 μg/mL
  Growth temperature: 37°C
  Growth strain: DH5alpha
  Growth instructions: Depositing lab also uses HB101 E. coli for transformation.
  Copy number: High Copy
Gene/Insert
  Gene/Insert name: SIVmac vpx (alt name: Vpx)
  Species: Simian Immunodeficiency Virus
  Insert size (bp): 336
  Entrez Gene: vpx (a.k.a. SIVgp3)
  Promoter: CMV
  Tag / fusion protein: myc-6xHis (C terminal on insert)
  Cloning method: Restriction Enzyme; 5′ cloning site EcoR1 (unknown if destroyed); 3′ cloning site Xho1 (unknown if destroyed)
  Sequencing primers: 5′ CGCAAATGGGCGGTAGGCGTG
Terms and licenses: Academic/Nonprofit Terms; Industry Terms: Not Available to Industry
How to cite: pcVpx.myc was a gift from Nathaniel Landau (Addgene plasmid # 213388 ; http://n2t.net/addgene:213388 ; RRID:Addgene_213388)
