[The description below was written by a language model from this plasmid's Addgene catalogue record and pLannotate feature annotations shown in this document.]
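Description:
pcVpx.myc is a 5,438 bp mammalian expression plasmid built on the pcDNA6 backbone that expresses the SIVmac accessory protein Vpx. It is listed as a lentiviral-type reagent, but it functions as a helper expression plasmid rather than a transfer vector. The feature table shows no packaging signal, intact LTRs or other transfer-vector elements, only a short annotated match to a truncated HIV-1 5' LTR just downstream of the CMV promoter. In E. coli the plasmid replicates from a high-copy ColE1/pUC-type origin and is selected with ampicillin through the bla gene. An f1 origin is also present. For selection in mammalian cells it carries a blasticidin S deaminase cassette driven by the SV40 early promoter, with an EM7 bacterial promoter upstream and an SV40 polyadenylation signal downstream. The brief BleoR/ble and lac-region annotations are fragments and appear to be backbone remnants.

The payload is the 336 bp vpx open reading frame, cloned between EcoRI and XhoI sites. It is transcribed from the human CMV immediate-early enhancer/promoter and terminated by the bovine growth hormone polyadenylation signal. A T7 promoter lies upstream of the insert. According to the catalogue entry, Vpx carries a C-terminal myc-6xHis tag, useful for detection, although the feature table does not annotate the tag separately.

Vpx redirects the CUL4A-DDB1 E3 ubiquitin ligase, via DCAF1, to degrade the host restriction factor SAMHD1, which otherwise limits lentiviral infection of myeloid cells. The stated purpose is to generate lentiviral vector that delivers genes more efficiently into primary human myeloid cells. The associated publication title indicates that Vpx is packaged into modified HIV-1 particles to improve infection of macrophages and dendritic cells.
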