Features (pLannotate 1.2.2; 22 found; start..end, strand, type, name):
     28..80      -  misc_feature   bom (fragment): basis of mobility region from pBR322
    235..614     +  enhancer       CMV enhancer: human cytomegalovirus immediate early enhancer
    615..818     +  promoter       CMV promoter: human cytomegalovirus (CMV) immediate early promoter
    814..847     +  LTR            5' LTR (truncated) (fragment): truncated 5' long terminal repeat (LTR) from HIV-1
    863..881     +  promoter       T7 promoter: promoter for bacteriophage T7 RNA polymerase
    952..1287    +  CDS            vpx: VPX_SIVSP - Experimental evidence at protein level: Swiss-Prot protein existence level 1. Plays a role in nuclear translocation of the viral pre- integration complex (PIC), thus is required for the virus to infect non-dividing cells. Targets specific host proteins for degradation by the 26S proteasome. Acts by associating with the cellular CUL4A-DDB1 E3 ligase complex through direct interaction with host VPRPB/DCAF-1. This change in the E3 ligase substrate specificity results in the degradation of host SAMHD1. In turn, SAMHD1 depletion allows viral replication in host myeloid cells by preventi
   1400..1624    +  polyA_signal   bGH poly(A) signal: bovine growth hormone polyadenylation signal
   1628..1649    +  promoter       SV40 promoter (fragment): SV40 enhancer and early promoter
   1670..2098    +  rep_origin     f1 ori (sequence partly withheld): f1 bacteriophage origin of replication; arrow indicates direction of (+) strand synthesis
   2112..2441    +  promoter       SV40 promoter: SV40 enhancer and early promoter
   2489..2536    +  promoter       EM7 promoter: synthetic bacterial promoter&nbsp
   2555..2953    +  CDS            BSD: blasticidin S deaminase; Aspergillus terreus BSD; confers resistance to blasticidin
   2954..2981    +  CDS            BleoR (fragment): antibiotic-binding protein; Sh ble from Streptoalloteichus hindustanus; confers resistance to bleomycin, phleomycin, and Zeocin™
   2991..3116    +  CDS            ble (fragment): BLE_KLEPN - Experimental evidence at protein level: Swiss-Prot protein existence level 1. Binding protein with a strong affinity to the bleomycin family of antibiotics. Binds to CL990; an antimitotic-antibiotic compound. From Klebsiella pneumoniae.
   3111..3232    +  polyA_signal   SV40 poly(A) signal: SV40 polyadenylation signal
   3305..3321    -  protein_bind   lac operator: The lac repressor binds to the lac operator to inhibit transcription in E. coli. This inhibition can be relieved by adding lactose or isopropyl-β-D-thiogalactopyranoside (IPTG). lac repressor encoded by lacI
   3329..3359    -  promoter       lac promoter: promoter for the E. coli lac operon
   3374..3395    -  protein_bind   CAP binding site: CAP binding activates transcription in the presence of cAMP. E. coli catabolite activator protein
   3408..3500    -  CDS            lacI (fragment): lac repressor; lacI; The lac repressor binds to the lac operator to inhibit transcription in E. coli. This inhibition can be relieved by adding lactose or isopropyl-β-D-thiogalactopyranoside (IPTG).
   3683..4271    -  rep_origin     ori: high-copy-number ColE1/pMB1/pBR322/pUC origin of replication
   4442..5302    -  CDS            AmpR: β-lactamase; bla; confers resistance to ampicillin, carbenicillin, and related antibiotics
   5303..5407    -  promoter       AmpR promoter: bla
>Addgene plasmid #213388 | pcVpx.myc | addgene full sequence | sequence record 420374 | Addgene NGS Result
GACGGATCGGGAGATCTCCCGATCCCCTATGGTGCACTCTCAGTACAATCTGCTCTGATGCCGCATAGTT
AAGCCAGTATCTGCTCCCTGCTTGTGTGTTGGAGGTCGCTGAGTAGTGCGCGAGCAAAATTTAAGCTACA
ACAAGGCAAGGCTTGACCGACAATTGCATGAAGAATCTGCTTAGGGTTAGGCGTTTTGCGCTGCTTCGCG
ATGTACGGGCCAGATATACGCGTTGACATTGATTATTGACTAGTTATTAATAGTAATCAATTACGGGGTC
ATTAGTTCATAGCCCATATATGGAGTTCCGCGTTACATAACTTACGGTAAATGGCCCGCCTGGCTGACCG
CCCAACGACCCCCGCCCATTGACGTCAATAATGACGTATGTTCCCATAGTAACGCCAATAGGGACTTTCC
ATTGACGTCAATGGGTGGAGTATTTACGGTAAACTGCCCACTTGGCAGTACATCAAGTGTATCATATGCC
AAGTACGCCCCCTATTGACGTCAATGACGGTAAATGGCCCGCCTGGCATTATGCCCAGTACATGACCTTA
TGGGACTTTCCTACTTGGCAGTACATCTACGTATTAGTCATCGCTATTACCATGGTGATGCGGTTTTGGC
AGTACATCAATGGGCGTGGATAGCGGTTTGACTCACGGGGATTTCCAAGTCTCCACCCCATTGACGTCAA
TGGGAGTTTGTTTTGGCACCAAAATCAACGGGACTTTCCAAAATGTCGTAACAACTCCGCCCCATTGACG
CAAATGGGCGGTAGGCGTGTACGGTGGGAGGTCTATATAAGCAGAGCTCTCTGGCTAACTAGAGAACCCA
CTGCTTACTGGCTTATCGAAATTAATACGACTCACTATAGGGAGACCCAAGCTGGCTAGTTAAGCTTGGT
ACCGAGCTCGGATCCACTAGTCCAGTGTGGTGGAATTCAACATGAGCGACCCCAGAGAGAGAATCCCCCC
CGGCAACAGCGGCGAGGAGACCATCGGCGAGGCCTTCGAGTGGCTGAACAGAACCGTGGAGGAGATCAAC
AGAGAGGCCGTGAACCACCTGCCCAGAGAGCTGATCTTCCAGGTGTGGCAGAGAAGCTGGGAGTACTGGC
ACGACGAGCAGGGCATGAGCCCCAGCTACGTGAAGTACAGATACCTGTGCCTGATCCAGAAGGCCCTGTT
CATGCACTGCAAGAAGGGCTGCAGATGCCTGGGCGAGGGCCACGGCGCCGGCGGCTGGAGACCCGGCCCT
CCTCCTCCTCCTCCTCCTGGCCTGGCCCTCGAGTCTAGAGGGCCCTTCGAACAAAAACTCATCTCAGAAG
AGGATCTGAATATGCATACCGGTCATCATCACCATCACCATTGAGTTTAAACCCGCTGATCAGCCTCGAC
TGTGCCTTCTAGTTGCCAGCCATCTGTTGTTTGCCCCTCCCCCGTGCCTTCCTTGACCCTGGAAGGTGCC
ACTCCCACTGTCCTTTCCTAATAAAATGAGGAAATTGCATCGCATTGTCTGAGTAGGTGTCATTCTATTC
TGGGGGGTGGGGTGGGGCAGGACAGCAAGGGGGAGGATTGGGAAGACAATAGCAGGCATGCTGGGGATGC
GGTGGGCTCTATGGCTTCTGAGGCGGAAAGAACCAGCTGGGGCTCTAGGGGGTATCCCC
[124 nt withheld, positions 1670-1793]
C
[91 nt withheld, positions 1795-1885]
A
[49 nt withheld, positions 1887-1935]
CCTTTGACGTTGGAGTCCACGTTCTTT
[37 nt withheld, positions 1963-1999]
ACCCTATCTCGGTCTATTCTTTTGATTTATAAGGGATTTTGCCGATTTCGGCCTATTGGTTAAAAAATGA
GCTGATTTAACAAAAATTTAACGCGAATTAATTCTGTGGAATGTGTGTCAGTTAGGGTGTGGAAAGTCCC
CAGGCTCCCCAGCAGGCAGAAGTATGCAAAGCATGCATCTCAATTAGTCAGCAACCAGGTGTGGAAAGTC
CCCAGGCTCCCCAGCAGGCAGAAGTATGCAAAGCATGCATCTCAATTAGTCAGCAACCATAGTCCCGCCC
CTAACTCCGCCCATCCCGCCCCTAACTCCGCCCAGTTCCGCCCATTCTCCGCCCCATGGCTGACTAATTT
TTTTTATTTATGCAGAGGCCGAGGCCGCCTCTGCCTCTGAGCTATTCCAGAAGTAGTGAGGAGGCTTTTT
TGGAGGCCTAGGCTTTTGCAAAAAGCTCCCGGGAGCTTGTATATCCATTTTCGGATCTGATCAGCACGTG
TTGACAATTAATCATCGGCATAGTATATCGGCATAGTATAATACGACAAGGTGAGGAACTAAACCATGGC
CAAGCCTTTGTCTCAAGAAGAATCCACCCTCATTGAAAGAGCAACGGCTACAATCAACAGCATCCCCATC
TCTGAAGACTACAGCGTCGCCAGCGCAGCTCTCTCTAGCGACGGCCGCATCTTCACTGGTGTCAATGTAT
ATCATTTTACTGGGGGACCTTGTGCAGAACTCGTGGTGCTGGGCACTGCTGCTGCTGCGGCAGCTGGCAA
CCTGACTTGTATCGTCGCGATCGGAAATGAGAACAGGGGCATCTTGAGCCCCTGCGGACGGTGCCGACAG
GTGCTTCTCGATCTGCATCCTGGGATCAAAGCCATAGTGAAGGACAGTGATGGACAGCCGACGGCAGTTG
GGATTCGTGAATTGCTGCCCTCTGGTTATGTGTGGGAGGGCTAAGCACTTCGTGGCCGAGGAGCAGGACT
GACACGTGCTACGAGATTTCGATTCCACCGCCGCCTTCTATGAAAGGTTGGGCTTCGGAATCGTTTTCCG
GGACGCCGGCTGGATGATCCTCCAGCGCGGGGATCTCATGCTGGAGTTCTTCGCCCACCCCAACTTGTTT
ATTGCAGCTTATAATGGTTACAAATAAAGCAATAGCATCACAAATTTCACAAATAAAGCATTTTTTTCAC
TGCATTCTAGTTGTGGTTTGTCCAAACTCATCAATGTATCTTATCATGTCTGTATACCGTCGACCTCTAG
CTAGAGCTTGGCGTAATCATGGTCATAGCTGTTTCCTGTGTGAAATTGTTATCCGCTCACAATTCCACAC
AACATACGAGCCGGAAGCATAAAGTGTAAAGCCTGGGGTGCCTAATGAGTGAGCTAACTCACATTAATTG
CGTTGCGCTCACTGCCCGCTTTCCAGTCGGGAAACCTGTCGTGCCAGCTGCATTAATGAATCGGCCAACG
CGCGGGGAGAGGCGGTTTGCGTATTGGGCGCTCTTCCGCTTCCTCGCTCACTGACTCGCTGCGCTCGGTC
GTTCGGCTGCGGCGAGCGGTATCAGCTCACTCAAAGGCGGTAATACGGTTATCCACAGAATCAGGGGATA
ACGCAGGAAAGAACATGTGAGCAAAAGGCCAGCAAAAGGCCAGGAACCGTAAAAAGGCCGCGTTGCTGGC
GTTTTTCCATAGGCTCCGCCCCCCTGACGAGCATCACAAAAATCGACGCTCAAGTCAGAGGTGGCGAAAC
CCGACAGGACTATAAAGATACCAGGCGTTTCCCCCTGGAAGCTCCCTCGTGCGCTCTCCTGTTCCGACCC
TGCCGCTTACCGGATACCTGTCCGCCTTTCTCCCTTCGGGAAGCGTGGCGCTTTCTCATAGCTCACGCTG
TAGGTATCTCAGTTCGGTGTAGGTCGTTCGCTCCAAGCTGGGCTGTGTGCACGAACCCCCCGTTCAGCCC
GACCGCTGCGCCTTATCCGGTAACTATCGTCTTGAGTCCAACCCGGTAAGACACGACTTATCGCCACTGG
CAGCAGCCACTGGTAACAGGATTAGCAGAGCGAGGTATGTAGGCGGTGCTACAGAGTTCTTGAAGTGGTG
GCCTAACTACGGCTACACTAGAAGAACAGTATTTGGTATCTGCGCTCTGCTGAAGCCAGTTACCTTCGGA
AAAAGAGTTGGTAGCTCTTGATCCGGCAAACAAACCACCGCTGGTAGCGGTGGTTTTTTTGTTTGCAAGC
AGCAGATTACGCGCAGAAAAAAAGGATCTCAAGAAGATCCTTTGATCTTTTCTACGGGGTCTGACGCTCA
GTGGAACGAAAACTCACGTTAAGGGATTTTGGTCATGAGATTATCAAAAAGGATCTTCACCTAGATCCTT
TTAAATTAAAAATGAAGTTTTAAATCAATCTAAAGTATATATGAGTAAACTTGGTCTGACAGTTACCAAT
GCTTAATCAGTGAGGCACCTATCTCAGCGATCTGTCTATTTCGTTCATCCATAGTTGCCTGACTCCCCGT
CGTGTAGATAACTACGATACGGGAGGGCTTACCATCTGGCCCCAGTGCTGCAATGATACCGCGAGACCCA
CGCTCACCGGCTCCAGATTTATCAGCAATAAACCAGCCAGCCGGAAGGGCCGAGCGCAGAAGTGGTCCTG
CAACTTTATCCGCCTCCATCCAGTCTATTAATTGTTGCCGGGAAGCTAGAGTAAGTAGTTCGCCAGTTAA
TAGTTTGCGCAACGTTGTTGCCATTGCTACAGGCATCGTGGTGTCACGCTCGTCGTTTGGTATGGCTTCA
TTCAGCTCCGGTTCCCAACGATCAAGGCGAGTTACATGATCCCCCATGTTGTGCAAAAAAGCGGTTAGCT
CCTTCGGTCCTCCGATCGTTGTCAGAAGTAAGTTGGCCGCAGTGTTATCACTCATGGTTATGGCAGCACT
GCATAATTCTCTTACTGTCATGCCATCCGTAAGATGCTTTTCTGTGACTGGTGAGTACTCAACCAAGTCA
TTCTGAGAATAGTGTATGCGGCGACCGAGTTGCTCTTGCCCGGCGTCAATACGGGATAATACCGCGCCAC
ATAGCAGAACTTTAAAAGTGCTCATCATTGGAAAACGTTCTTCGGGGCGAAAACTCTCAAGGATCTTACC
GCTGTTGAGATCCAGTTCGATGTAACCCACTCGTGCACCCAACTGATCTTCAGCATCTTTTACTTTCACC
AGCGTTTCTGGGTGAGCAAAAACAGGAAGGCAAAATGCCGCAAAAAAGGGAATAAGGGCGACACGGAAAT
GTTGAATACTCATACTCTTCCTTTTTCAATATTATTGAAGCATTTATCAGGGTTATTGTCTCATGAGCGG
ATACATATTTGAATGTATTTAGAAAAATAAACAAATAGGGGTTCCGCGCACATTTCCCCGAAAAGTGCCA
CCTGACGTC
